>Addgene plasmid #45904 | pMP56-5 | addgene partial sequence | sequence record 68702 | CMV-F 5'-CGCAAATGGGCGGTAGGCGTG-3'
AGCAGAGCTCGTTTAGTGAACCGTCAGAATTGATCTACCATGGACTACAAAGACGATGACGACAAGCTTA
TGCCGTTTGCTGAAGACAAGACCTATAAGTATATCTGCCGCAATTTCAGCAATTTTTGCAATGTGGATGT
TGTAGAGATTCTGCCTTACCTGCCCTGCCTCACAGCAAGAGACCAGGATCGACTGCGGGCCACCTGCACA
CTCTCAGGGAACCGGGACACCCTCTGGCATCTCTTCAATACCCTTCAGCGGCGGCCCGGCTGGGTGGAGT
ACTTCATTGCGGCACTGAGGGGCTGTGAGCTAGTTGATCTCGCGGACGAAGTGGCCTCTGTCTACCAGAG
CTACCAGCCTCGGACCTCGGACCGTCCCCCAGACCCACTGGAGCCACCGTCACTTCCTGCTGAGAGGCCA
GGGCCCCCCACACCTGCTGCGGCCCACAGCATCCCCTACAACAGCTGCAGAGAGAAGGAGCCAAGTTACC
CCATGCCTGTCCAGGAGACCCAGGCGCCAGAGTCCCCAGGAGAGAATTCAGAGCAAGCCCTGCAGACGCT
CAGCCCCAGAGCCATCCCAAGGAATCCAGATGGTGGCCCCCTGGAGTCCTCCTCTGACCTGGCAGCCCTC
AGCCCTCTGACCTCCAGCGGGCATCAGGAGCAGGACACAGAACTGGGCAGTACCCACACAGCAGGTGCGA
CCTCCAGCCTCACACCATCCCGTGGGCCTGTGTCTCCATCTGTCTCCTTCCAGCCCCTGGCCCGTTCCAC
CCCCAGGGCAAGCCGCTTGCCTGGACCCACAGGGTCAGTTGTATCTACTGGCACCTCCTTCTCCTCCTCA
TCCCCTGGCTTGGCCTCTGCAGGGGCTGCAGAGGGTAAACAGGGTGCAGAGAGTGACCAGGCCGAGCCTA
TCATCTGCTCCAGTGGGGCAGAGGCACCTGCAACTCTCTG
