>Addgene plasmid #45904 | pMP56-5 | addgene partial sequence | sequence record 68967 | hGH-pA-R 5'-CCAGCTTGGTTCCCAATAGA-3'
TCTTCCCAACTTGCCCCTTGCTCCATACCACCCCCCTCCACCCCATAATATTATAGAAGGACACCTAGTC
AGACAAAATGATGCAACTTAATTTTATTAGGACAAGGCTGGTGGGCACTGGAGTGGCAACTTCCAGGGCC
AGGAGAGGCACTGGGGAGGGGTCACAGGGATGCCACCCGGGATCCTCTAGAGTCGACTGGTACCGATATC
AGATCTCTAGTGCAGACGCCGCCGGTACAGCACCACCAGGAGTGTGACTACCAGCACCCCTGTCACAGCC
ACCTGGAGCCACAGAGCCCCAGGTGAGGGCCTGTGGCGTGGCACCTCCCTCTCCTGGAACTTCCGGTCGG
CTTGTGGCCTGGGGCCGCCATCCGGGTCCGCAGGTGGCCCAGGGTTGCCCTCCAGGAGCTGGATGCTGGG
GTTCTCAGCCACGTGGATCCCAAAGGTGCCCTCGGACTTATACTCATTCTCCTCTGGGCCATGGCAGGGC
CCCATGCCCAAGGAGGTGCTGGCACTGATGGCAAGATCCTCGAAGCAGCCCGAGAACGGGCTGTCTACCT
GGGATGCCAGCACGCCAGGCTTACTCAGCTCCGACCCAAGGCCCCTATTCTCAGAGCTGCTGTCTAGCCA
GGCTGAGCTGCCTCCAGTGGCGCCGGCGGGTGTTGGAGCTGCTGGGGTCTCCTCATTTCTGCTGCTCCCG
TCAGTGGGGACTGTGCTGGCAGACACCTTGGTGAGCACCATGCTAGTAGGCACTTTGGATGGCACCATGC
CAGCACGGGTTGAGTTGATGGGCAATTTGGATGGTGCTGGATTGGTGAGCGCATTAGAAGGCACTGCACC
AGGGGGCTTTGAGCTAGTTGGCAACTTGGAGGGCACTGTGCTGACAGATGCTGGGTTGGCAGGCACTTTC
AGGGCCACTGTGTTCACAGGCATCAAGTGTAG
