[The description below was written by a language model from this plasmid's Addgene catalogue record.]
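Description:
pMP56-5 is a mammalian expression plasmid built on the commercial pFLAG-CMV2 backbone (about 4.7 kb without insert) and carries a roughly 1.6 kb human MAVS coding sequence with a C508R point mutation. MAVS (mitochondrial antiviral signaling protein, also known as CARDIF, IPS-1 or VISA) is the adaptor that relays signals from the RIG-I-like RNA sensors to the interferon induction pathway. The insert was placed between the HindIII and BglII sites of the vector, both of which remain intact. This puts it in frame behind the backbone-encoded FLAG epitope, so the protein is produced with an N-terminal FLAG tag for detection or immunoprecipitation. Transcription is driven by the CMV promoter, which gives strong constitutive expression in transfected mammalian cells. The plasmid is propagated in E. coli under ampicillin selection. The record lists the copy number as unknown, gives no feature table, and mentions no mammalian selection marker, so other backbone elements cannot be confirmed here.

Cysteine 508 is known from general knowledge as the position at which the hepatitis C virus NS3/4A protease cleaves human MAVS, releasing it from its membrane anchor and shutting down signaling. Substituting arginine at this residue is commonly used to make MAVS resistant to that cleavage, although the record itself does not state the functional consequence. The associated study concerns convergent evolution of escape from hepaciviral antagonism in primates. This fits use of the construct in transient transfection experiments that compare the susceptibility of wild-type and variant MAVS to viral protease cleavage and test their ability to sustain antiviral signaling.
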