Addgene plasmid #45904: pMP56-5
Depositing lab: Harmit Malik. Depositing organization: Fred Hutchinson Cancer Center. Publication: Convergent evolution of escape from hepaciviral antagonism in primates. Patel MR, Loo YM, Horner SM, Gale M Jr, Malik HS. PLoS Biol. 2012;10(3):e1001282. doi: 10.1371/journal.pbio.1001282. Epub 2012 Mar 13. PubMed 22427742.
Backbone
  Vector backbone: pFLAG-CMV2
  Backbone manufacturer: Sigma
  Backbone size w/o insert (bp): 4700
  Vector type: Mammalian Expression
Growth in bacteria
  Bacterial resistance: Ampicillin, 100 μg/mL
  Growth temperature: 37°C
  Growth strain: DH5alpha
  Copy number: Unknown
Gene/Insert
  Gene/Insert name: mitochondrial antiviral signaling protein, mutation C508R (alt name: MAVS)
  Species: H. sapiens (human)
  Insert size (bp): 1620
  Mutation: C508R
  GenBank ID: 57506
  Entrez Gene: MAVS (a.k.a. CARDIF, IPS-1, IPS1, VISA)
  Promoter: CMV
  Tag / fusion protein: FLAG (N terminal on backbone)
  Cloning method: Restriction Enzyme; 5′ cloning site HindIII (not destroyed); 3′ cloning site BglII (not destroyed)
  Sequencing primers: 5′ CMV-F
Terms and licenses: Academic/Nonprofit Terms; Industry Terms: Not Available to Industry
How to cite: pMP56-5 was a gift from Harmit Malik (Addgene plasmid # 45904 ; http://n2t.net/addgene:45904 ; RRID:Addgene_45904)
